Addgene plasmid #58548: p426 1-F GW
Purpose: (Empty Backbone) pRS426 carrying Gateway cassette for a single insert
Depositing lab: Leonid Kruglyak. Depositing organization: Princeton University.
Backbone
  Vector backbone: pRS426
  Backbone size (bp): 7473
  Modifications to backbone: Insertion of 1-fragment Gateway cassette
  Vector type: Yeast Expression
  Selectable markers: URA3
Growth in bacteria
  Bacterial resistance: Chloramphenicol and Ampicillin, 25 & 100 μg/mL
  Growth temperature: 37°C
  Growth strain: ccdB Survival
  Copy number: High Copy
Gene/Insert
  Cloning method: Restriction Enzyme
Terms and licenses: Academic/Nonprofit Terms; Industry Terms: Not Available to Industry
How to cite: p426 1-F GW was a gift from Leonid Kruglyak (Addgene plasmid # 58548 ; http://n2t.net/addgene:58548 ; RRID:Addgene_58548)
