[The description below was written by a language model from this plasmid's Addgene catalogue record and pLannotate feature annotations shown in this document.]
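Description:
p426 1-F GW is an empty Gateway destination vector built on pRS426, a yeast–E. coli shuttle plasmid of 7,473 bp. In Saccharomyces cerevisiae it replicates episomally at high copy from the 2μ origin and is selected through the URA3 auxotrophic marker, which is driven by its own promoter and can be counterselected with 5-fluoroorotic acid. In bacteria it is maintained by a high-copy ColE1/pUC-type origin with ampicillin resistance (bla). An f1 origin is also present, which allows single-stranded DNA production.

The modification to the backbone is a single-fragment Gateway cassette inserted into the pBluescript-derived multiple cloning site, splitting it into residual fragments. The cassette consists of attR1 and attR2 sites flanking a chloramphenicol acetyltransferase gene and the ccdB toxin gene, along with a ccdA fragment. In an LR Clonase reaction, a single insert from an attL-flanked entry clone replaces this region. Loss of ccdB then permits growth in standard E. coli strains, whereas unrecombined vector is lethal to them. This explains why the empty plasmid is propagated in a ccdB-tolerant strain under combined chloramphenicol and ampicillin selection.

The cassette sits between the T3 and T7 phage promoters, downstream of the lac promoter/operator remnants of the lacZα region. The feature table shows no yeast promoter or terminator flanking the att sites, so although the vector is catalogued as a yeast expression vector, expression in yeast would presumably depend on regulatory sequences carried within the inserted fragment. The record describes its purpose simply as a pRS426 carrier for one Gateway-cloned insert.
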