Features (pLannotate 1.2.2; 27 found; start..end, strand, type, name):
     69..1411    +  rep_origin     2μ ori: yeast 2μ plasmid origin of replication
   1438..1542    +  promoter       AmpR promoter: bla
   1543..2403    +  CDS            AmpR: β-lactamase; bla; confers resistance to ampicillin, carbenicillin, and related antibiotics
   2574..3162    +  rep_origin     ori: high-copy-number ColE1/pMB1/pBR322/pUC origin of replication
   3345..3437    +  CDS            lacI (fragment): lac repressor; lacI; The lac repressor binds to the lac operator to inhibit transcription in E. coli. This inhibition can be relieved by adding lactose or isopropyl-β-D-thiogalactopyranoside (IPTG).
   3450..3471    +  protein_bind   CAP binding site: CAP binding activates transcription in the presence of cAMP. E. coli catabolite activator protein
   3486..3516    +  promoter       lac promoter: promoter for the E. coli lac operon
   3524..3540    +  protein_bind   lac operator: The lac repressor binds to the lac operator to inhibit transcription in E. coli. This inhibition can be relieved by adding lactose or isopropyl-β-D-thiogalactopyranoside (IPTG). lac repressor encoded by lacI
   3585..3603    +  promoter       T3 promoter: promoter for bacteriophage T3 RNA polymerase
   3616..3661    +  misc_feature   MCS (fragment): pBluescript multiple cloning site
   3661..3677    +  misc_feature   MCS (fragment): pBluescript multiple cloning site
   3681..3805    +  protein_bind   attR1: mutant version of attR; recombination site for the Gateway® LR reaction LR Clonase™
   3830..3860    +  promoter       lac UV5 promoter: E. coli lac promoter with an "up" mutation
   3884..3913    +  promoter       cat promoter (fragment): promoter of the E. coli cat gene encoding chloramphenicol acetyltransferase
   3914..4573    +  CDS            CmR: chloramphenicol acetyltransferase; cat; confers resistance to chloramphenicol
   4755..4913    +  CDS            ccdA (fragment): CCDA_ECO57 - Also known as H, letA. Experimental evidence at protein level: Swiss-Prot protein existence level 1. Antitoxin component of a type II toxin-antitoxin (TA) system which inhibits the post-segregational killing (PSK) of plasmid-free cells, also referred to as a plasmid addiction system. Binds to and blocks the activity of CcdB; will also remove bound CcdB protein from the CcdB-GyrA complex by forming a CcdA-CcdB complex, a process termed rejuvenation. Functions as a transcriptional corepressor for the ccdAB operon, repression also requires CcdB (By similarity). From Escherichia coli
   4918..5220    +  CDS            ccdB: CCDB_ECOLI - Also known as G, letB, letD. Experimental evidence at protein level: Swiss-Prot protein existence level 1. Toxic component of a type II toxin-antitoxin (TA) system, functioning in plasmid maintainence. Responsible for the post- segregational killing (PSK) of plasmid-free cells, also referred to as a plasmid addiction system. Half-life of over 2 hours. Cell killing by CcdB is accompanied by filamentation, defects in chromosome and plasmid segregation, defects in cell division, formation of anucleate cells, decreased DNA synthesis and plasmid loss. Interferes with the activity of DN
   5264..5388    -  protein_bind   attR2: mutant version of attR; recombination site for the Gateway® LR reaction LR Clonase™
   5408..5470    +  misc_feature   MCS (fragment): pBluescript multiple cloning site
   5479..5497    -  promoter       T7 promoter: promoter for bacteriophage T7 RNA polymerase
   5505..5660    +  CDS            lacZα (fragment): LacZα fragment of β-galactosidase; lacZ fragment
   5668..6123    +  rep_origin     f1 ori (sequence partly withheld): f1 bacteriophage origin of replication; arrow indicates direction of (+) strand synthesis
   6124..6175    -  misc_feature   bom (fragment): basis of mobility region from pBR322
   6254..7057    -  CDS            URA3: orotidine-5'-phosphate decarboxylase, required for uracil biosynthesis; S. cerevisiae URA3; yeast auxotrophic marker, counterselectable with 5-fluoroorotic acid (5-FOA)
   7058..7273    -  promoter       URA3 promoter: S. cerevisiae URA3
   7288..7337    -  misc_feature   bom (fragment): basis of mobility region from pBR322
   7439..1       -  CDS            rop (fragment) (across the origin): Rop protein, which maintains plasmids at low copy number; rop
>Addgene plasmid #58548 | p426 1-F GW | depositor full sequence | sequence record 90652 | p426 1-F GW sequence 7473 bps
GACGAAAGGGCCTCGTGATACGCCTATTTTTATAGGTTAATGTCATGATAATAATGGTTTCTTAGTATGA
TCCAATATCAAAGGAAATGATAGCATTGAAGGATGAGACTAATCCAATTGAGGAGTGGCAGCATATAGAA
CAGCTAAAGGGTAGTGCTGAAGGAAGCATACGATACCCCGCATGGAATGGGATAATATCACAGGAGGTAC
TAGACTACCTTTCATCCTACATAAATAGACGCATATAAGTACGCATTTAAGCATAAACACGCACTATGCC
GTTCTTCTCATGTATATATATATACAGGCAACACGCAGATATAGGTGCGACGTGAACAGTGAGCTGTATG
TGCGCAGCTCGCGTTGCATTTTCGGAAGCGCTCGTTTTCGGAAACGCTTTGAAGTTCCTATTCCGAAGTT
CCTATTCTCTAGAAAGTATAGGAACTTCAGAGCGCTTTTGAAAACCAAAAGCGCTCTGAAGACGCACTTT
CAAAAAACCAAAAACGCACCGGACTGTAACGAGCTACTAAAATATTGCGAATACCGCTTCCACAAACATT
GCTCAAAAGTATCTCTTTGCTATATATCTCTGTGCTATATCCCTATATAACCTACCCATCCACCTTTCGC
TCCTTGAACTTGCATCTAAACTCGACCTCTACATTTTTTATGTTTATCTCTAGTATTACTCTTTAGACAA
AAAAATTGTAGTAAGAACTATTCATAGAGTGAATCGAAAACAATACGAAAATGTAAACATTTCCTATACG
TAGTATATAGAGACAAAATAGAAGAAACCGTTCATAATTTTCTGACCAATGAAGAATCATCAACGCTATC
ACTTTCTGTTCACAAAGTATGCGCAATCCACATCGGTATAGAATATAATCGGGGATGCCTTTATCTTGAA
AAAATGCACCCGCAGCTTCGCTAGTAATCAGTAAACGCGGGAAGTGGAGTCAGGCTTTTTTTATGGAAGA
GAAAATAGACACCAAAGTAGCCTTCTTCTAACCTTAACGGACCTACAGTGCAAAAAGTTATCAAGAGACT
GCATTATAGAGCGCACAAAGGAGAAAAAAAGTAATCTAAGATGCTTTGTTAGAAAAATAGCGCTCTCGGG
ATGCATTTTTGTAGAACAAAAAAGAAGTATAGATTCTTTGTTGGTAAAATAGCGCTCTCGCGTTGCATTT
CTGTTCTGTAAAAATGCAGCTCAGATTCTTTGTTTGAAAAATTAGCGCTCTCGCGTTGCATTTTTGTTTT
ACAAAAATGAAGCACAGATTCTTCGTTGGTAAAATAGCGCTTTCGCGTTGCATTTCTGTTCTGTAAAAAT
GCAGCTCAGATTCTTTGTTTGAAAAATTAGCGCTCTCGCGTTGCATTTTTGTTCTACAAAATGAAGCACA
GATGCTTCGTTCAGGTGGCACTTTTCGGGGAAATGTGCGCGGAACCCCTATTTGTTTATTTTTCTAAATA
CATTCAAATATGTATCCGCTCATGAGACAATAACCCTGATAAATGCTTCAATAATATTGAAAAAGGAAGA
GTATGAGTATTCAACATTTCCGTGTCGCCCTTATTCCCTTTTTTGCGGCATTTTGCCTTCCTGTTTTTGC
TCACCCAGAAACGCTGGTGAAAGTAAAAGATGCTGAAGATCAGTTGGGTGCACGAGTGGGTTACATCGAA
CTGGATCTCAACAGCGGTAAGATCCTTGAGAGTTTTCGCCCCGAAGAACGTTTTCCAATGATGAGCACTT
TTAAAGTTCTGCTATGTGGCGCGGTATTATCCCGTATTGACGCCGGGCAAGAGCAACTCGGTCGCCGCAT
ACACTATTCTCAGAATGACTTGGTTGAGTACTCACCAGTCACAGAAAAGCATCTTACGGATGGCATGACA
GTAAGAGAATTATGCAGTGCTGCCATAACCATGAGTGATAACACTGCGGCCAACTTACTTCTGACAACGA
TCGGAGGACCGAAGGAGCTAACCGCTTTTTTGCACAACATGGGGGATCATGTAACTCGCCTTGATCGTTG
GGAACCGGAGCTGAATGAAGCCATACCAAACGACGAGCGTGACACCACGATGCCTGTAGCAATGGCAACA
ACGTTGCGCAAACTATTAACTGGCGAACTACTTACTCTAGCTTCCCGGCAACAATTAATAGACTGGATGG
AGGCGGATAAAGTTGCAGGACCACTTCTGCGCTCGGCCCTTCCGGCTGGCTGGTTTATTGCTGATAAATC
TGGAGCCGGTGAGCGTGGGTCTCGCGGTATCATTGCAGCACTGGGGCCAGATGGTAAGCCCTCCCGTATC
GTAGTTATCTACACGACGGGGAGTCAGGCAACTATGGATGAACGAAATAGACAGATCGCTGAGATAGGTG
CCTCACTGATTAAGCATTGGTAACTGTCAGACCAAGTTTACTCATATATACTTTAGATTGATTTAAAACT
TCATTTTTAATTTAAAAGGATCTAGGTGAAGATCCTTTTTGATAATCTCATGACCAAAATCCCTTAACGT
GAGTTTTCGTTCCACTGAGCGTCAGACCCCGTAGAAAAGATCAAAGGATCTTCTTGAGATCCTTTTTTTC
TGCGCGTAATCTGCTGCTTGCAAACAAAAAAACCACCGCTACCAGCGGTGGTTTGTTTGCCGGATCAAGA
GCTACCAACTCTTTTTCCGAAGGTAACTGGCTTCAGCAGAGCGCAGATACCAAATACTGTCCTTCTAGTG
TAGCCGTAGTTAGGCCACCACTTCAAGAACTCTGTAGCACCGCCTACATACCTCGCTCTGCTAATCCTGT
TACCAGTGGCTGCTGCCAGTGGCGATAAGTCGTGTCTTACCGGGTTGGACTCAAGACGATAGTTACCGGA
TAAGGCGCAGCGGTCGGGCTGAACGGGGGGTTCGTGCACACAGCCCAGCTTGGAGCGAACGACCTACACC
GAACTGAGATACCTACAGCGTGAGCTATGAGAAAGCGCCACGCTTCCCGAAGGGAGAAAGGCGGACAGGT
ATCCGGTAAGCGGCAGGGTCGGAACAGGAGAGCGCACGAGGGAGCTTCCAGGGGGAAACGCCTGGTATCT
TTATAGTCCTGTCGGGTTTCGCCACCTCTGACTTGAGCGTCGATTTTTGTGATGCTCGTCAGGGGGGCGG
AGCCTATGGAAAAACGCCAGCAACGCGGCCTTTTTACGGTTCCTGGCCTTTTGCTGGCCTTTTGCTCACA
TGTTCTTTCCTGCGTTATCCCCTGATTCTGTGGATAACCGTATTACCGCCTTTGAGTGAGCTGATACCGC
TCGCCGCAGCCGAACGACCGAGCGCAGCGAGTCAGTGAGCGAGGAAGCGGAAGAGCGCCCAATACGCAAA
CCGCCTCTCCCCGCGCGTTGGCCGATTCATTAATGCAGCTGGCACGACAGGTTTCCCGACTGGAAAGCGG
GCAGTGAGCGCAACGCAATTAATGTGAGTTACCTCACTCATTAGGCACCCCAGGCTTTACACTTTATGCT
TCCGGCTCCTATGTTGTGTGGAATTGTGAGCGGATAACAATTTCACACAGGAAACAGCTATGACCATGAT
TACGCCAAGCGCGCAATTAACCCTCACTAAAGGGAACAAAAGCTGGAGCTCCACCGCGGTGGCGGCCGCT
CTAGAACTAGTGGATCCCCCGAACTAGTGGATCCCCCATCACAAGTTTGTACAAAAAAGCTGAACGAGAA
ACGTAAAATGATATAAATATCAATATATTAAATTAGATTTTGCATAAAAAACAGACTACATAATACTGTA
AAACACAACATATCCAGTCACTATGGCGGCCGCATTAGGCACCCCAGGCTTTACACTTTATGCTTCCGGC
TCGTATAATGTGTGGATTTTGAGTTAGGATCCGTCGAGATTTTCAGGAGCTAAGGAAGCTAAAATGGAGA
AAAAAATCACTGGATATACCACCGTTGATATATCCCAATGGCATCGTAAAGAACATTTTGAGGCATTTCA
GTCAGTTGCTCAATGTACCTATAACCAGACCGTTCAGCTGGATATTACGGCCTTTTTAAAGACCGTAAAG
AAAAATAAGCACAAGTTTTATCCGGCCTTTATTCACATTCTTGCCCGCCTGATGAATGCTCATCCGGAAT
TCCGTATGGCAATGAAAGACGGTGAGCTGGTGATATGGGATAGTGTTCACCCTTGTTACACCGTTTTCCA
TGAGCAAACTGAAACGTTTTCATCGCTCTGGAGTGAATACCACGACGATTTCCGGCAGTTTCTACACATA
TATTCGCAAGATGTGGCGTGTTACGGTGAAAACCTGGCCTATTTCCCTAAAGGGTTTATTGAGAATATGT
TTTTCGTCTCAGCCAATCCCTGGGTGAGTTTCACCAGTTTTGATTTAAACGTGGCCAATATGGACAACTT
CTTCGCCCCCGTTTTCACCATGGGCAAATATTATACGCAAGGCGACAAGGTGCTGATGCCGCTGGCGATT
CAGGTTCATCATGCCGTCTGTGATGGCTTCCATGTCGGCAGAATGCTTAATGAATTACAACAGTACTGCG
ATGAGTGGCAGGGCGGGGCGTAAACGCCGCGTGGATCCGGCTTACTAAAAGCCAGATAACAGTATGCGTA
TTTGCGCGCTGATTTTTGCGGTATAAGAATATATACTGATATGTATACCCGAAGTATGTCAAAAAGAGGT
ATGCTATGAAGCAGCGTATTACAGTGACAGTTGACAGCGACAGCTATCAGTTGCTCAAGGCATATATGAT
GTCAATATCTCCGGTCTGGTAAGCACAACCATGCAGAATGAAGCCCGTCGTCTGCGTGCCGAACGCTGGA
AAGCGGAAAATCAGGAAGGGATGGCTGAGGTCGCCCGGTTTATTGAAATGAACGGCTCTTTTGCTGACGA
GAACAGGGGCTGGTGAAATGCAGTTTAAGGTTTACACCTATAAAAGAGAGAGCCGTTATCGTCTGTTTGT
GGATGTACAGAGTGATATTATTGACACGCCCGGGCGACGGATGGTGATCCCCCTGGCCAGTGCACGTCTG
CTGTCAGATAAAGTCTCCCGTGAACTTTACCCGGTGGTGCATATCGGGGATGAAAGCTGGCGCATGATGA
CCACCGATATGGCCAGTGTGCCGGTCTCCGTTATCGGGGAAGAAGTGGCTGATCTCAGCCACCGCGAAAA
TGACATCAAAAACGCCATTAACCTGATGTTCTGGGGAATATAAATGTCAGGCTCCCTTATACACAGCCAG
TCTGCAGGTCGACCATAGTGACTGGATATGTTGTGTTTTACAGTATTATGTAGTCTGTTTTTTATGCAAA
ATCTAATTTAATATATTGATATTTATATCATTTTACGTTTCTCGTTCAGCTTTCTTGTACAAAGTGGTGA
TGGGCTGCAGGAATTCGGGGCTGCAGGAATTCGATATCAAGCTTATCGATACCGTCGACCTCGAGGGGGG
GCCCGGTACCCAATTCGCCCTATAGTGAGTCGTATTACGCGCGCTCACTGGCCGTCGTTTTACAACGTCG
TGACTGGGAAAACCCTGGCGTTACCCAACTTAATCGCCTTGCAGCACATCCCCCTTTCGCCAGCTGGCGT
AATAGCGAAGAGGCCCGCACCGATCGCCCTTCCCAACAGTTGCGCAGCCTGAATGGCGAATGGCGCG
[124 nt withheld, positions 5668-5791]
C
[91 nt withheld, positions 5793-5883]
A
[49 nt withheld, positions 5885-5933]
CCTTTGACGTTGGAGTCCACGTTCTTT
[37 nt withheld, positions 5961-5997]
ACCCTATCTCGGTCTATTCTTTTGATTTATAAGGGATTTTGCCGATTTCGGCCTATTGGTTAAAAAATGA
GCTGATTTAACAAAAATTTAACGCGAATTTTAACAAAATATTAACGTTTACAATTTCCTGATGCGGTATT
TTCTCCTTACGCATCTGTGCGGTATTTCACACCGCATAGGGTAATAACTGATATAATTAAATTGAAGCTC
TAATTTGTGAGTTTAGTATACATGCATTTACTTATAATACAGTTTTTTAGTTTTGCTGGCCGCATCTTCT
CAAATATGCTTCCCAGCCTGCTTTTCTGTAACGTTCACCCTCTACCTTAGCATCCCTTCCCTTTGCAAAT
AGTCCTCTTCCAACAATAATAATGTCAGATCCTGTAGAGACCACATCATCCACGGTTCTATACTGTTGAC
CCAATGCGTCTCCCTTGTCATCTAAACCCACACCGGGTGTCATAATCAACCAATCGTAACCTTCATCTCT
TCCACCCATGTCTCTTTGAGCAATAAAGCCGATAACAAAATCTTTGTCGCTCTTCGCAATGTCAACAGTA
CCCTTAGTATATTCTCCAGTAGATAGGGAGCCCTTGCATGACAATTCTGCTAACATCAAAAGGCCTCTAG
GTTCCTTTGTTACTTCTTCTGCCGCCTGCTTCAAACCGCTAACAATACCTGGGCCCACCACACCGTGTGC
ATTCGTAATGTCTGCCCATTCTGCTATTCTGTATACACCCGCAGAGTACTGCAATTTGACTGTATTACCA
ATGTCAGCAAATTTTCTGTCTTCGAAGAGTAAAAAATTGTACTTGGCGGATAATGCCTTTAGCGGCTTAA
CTGTGCCCTCCATGGAAAAATCAGTCAAGATATCCACATGTGTTTTTAGTAAACAAATTTTGGGACCTAA
TGCTTCAACTAACTCCAGTAATTCCTTGGTGGTACGAACATCCAATGAAGCACACAAGTTTGTTTGCTTT
TCGTGCATGATATTAAATAGCTTGGCAGCAACAGGACTAGGATGAGTAGCAGCACGTTCCTTATATGTAG
CTTTCGACATGATTTATCTTCGTTTCCTGCAGGTTTTTGTTCTGTGCAGTTGGGTTAAGAATACTGGGCA
ATTTCATGTTTCTTCAACACTACATATGCGTATATATACCAATCTAAGTCTGTGCTCCTTCCTTCGTTCT
TCCTTCTGTTCGGAGATTACCGAATCAAAAAAATTTCAAAGAAACCGAAATCAAAAAAAAGAATAAAAAA
AAAATGATGAATTGAATTGAAAAGCTGTGGTATGGTGCACTCTCAGTACAATCTGCTCTGATGCCGCATA
GTTAAGCCAGCCCCGACACCCGCCAACACCCGCTGACGCGCCCTGACGGGCTTGTCTGCTCCCGGCATCC
GCTTACAGACAAGCTGTGACCGTCTCCGGGAGCTGCATGTGTCAGAGGTTTTCACCGTCATCACCGAAAC
GCGCGA
