>Addgene plasmid #58548 | p426 1-F GW | addgene partial sequence | sequence record 95437 | ccdB-Fwd 5'-GCATGATGACCACCGATATG-3'
AATATAAATGTCAGGCTCCCTTATACACAGCCAGTCTGCAGGTCGACCATAGTGACTGGATATGTTGTGT
TTTACAGTATTATGTAGTCTGTTTTTTATGCAAAATCTAATTTAATATATTGATATTTATATCATTTTAC
GTTTCTCGTTCAGCTTTCTTGTACAAAGTGGTGATGGGCTGCAGGAATTCGATATCAAGCTTATCGATAC
CGTCGACCTCGAGGGGGGGCCCGGTACCCAATTCGCCCTATAGTGAGTCGTATTACGCGCGCTCACTGAC
CGTCGTTTTACAACGTCGTGACTGGGAAA
