>Addgene plasmid #58548 | p426 1-F GW | addgene partial sequence | sequence record 95865 | pGEX3 5'-CCGGGAGCTGCATGTGTCAGAGG-3'
CCTCGTGATACGCCTATTTTTATAGGTTAATGTCATGATAATAATGGTTTCTTAGTATGATCCAATATCA
AAGGAAATGATAGCATTGAAGGATGAGACTAATCCAATTGAGGAGTGGCAGCATATAGAACAGCTAAAGG
GTAGTGCTGAAGGAAGCATACGATACCCCGCATGGAATGGGATAATATCACAGGAGGTACTAGACTACCT
TTCATCCTACATAAATAGACGCATATAAGTACGCATTTAAGCATAAACACGCACTATGCCGTTCTTCTCA
TGTATATATATATACAGGCAACACGCAGATATAGGTGCGACGTGAACAGTGAGCTGTATGTGCGCAGCTC
GCGTTGCATTTTCGGAAGCGCTCGTTTTCGGAAACGCTTTGAAGTTCCTATTCCGAAGTTCCTATTCTCT
AGAAAGTATAGGAACTTCAGAGCGCTTTTGAAAACCAAAAGCGCTCTGAAGACGCACTTTCAAAAAACCA
AAAACGCACCGGACTGTAACGAGCTACTAAAATATTGCGAATACCGCTTCCACAAACATTGCTCAAAAGT
ATCTCTTTGCTATATATCTCTGTGCTATATCCCTATATAACCTACCCATCCACCTTTCGCTCCTTGAACT
TGCATCTAAACTCGACCTCTACATTTTT
